>Addgene plasmid #120347 | pBS_nanorod_105b | depositor full sequence | sequence record 228450 | pBS_nanorod_105b sequence 6813 bps
TTTTCCAATGATGAGCACTTTTAAAGTTCTGCTATGTGGCGCGGTATTATCCCGTATTGACGCCGGGCAA
GAGCAACTCGGTCGCCGCATACACTATTCTCAGAATGACTTGGTTGAGTACTCACCAGTCACAGAAAAGC
ATCTTACGGATGGCATGACAGTAAGAGAATTATGCAGTGCTGCCATAACCATGAGTGATAACACTGCGGC
CAACTTACTTCTGACAACGATCGGAGGACCGAAGGAGCTAACCGCTTTTTTGCACAACATGGGGGATCAT
GTAACTCGCCTTGATCGTTGGGAACCGGAGCTGAATGAAGCCATACCAAACGACGAGCGTGACACCACGA
TGCCTGTAGCAATGGCAACAACGTTGCGCAAACTATTAACTGGCGAACTACTTACTCTAGCTTCCCGGCA
ACAATTAATAGACTGGATGGAGGCGGATAAAGTTGCAGGACCACTTCTGCGCTCGGCCCTTCCGGCTGGC
TGGTTTATTGCTGATAAATCTGGAGCCGGTGAGCGTGGGTCTCGCGGTATCATTGCAGCACTGGGGCCAG
ATGGTAAGCCCTCCCGTATCGTAGTTATCTACACGACGGGGAGTCAGGCAACTATGGATGAACGAAATAG
ACAGATCGCTGAGATAGGTGCCTCACTGATTAAGCATTGGTAACTGTCAGACCAAGTTTACTCATATATA
CTTTAGATTGATTTAAAACTTCATTTTTAATTTAAAAGGATCTAGGTGAAGATCCTTTTTGATAATCTCA
TGACCAAAATCCCTTAACGTGAGTTTTCGTTCCACTGAGCGTCAGACCCCGTAGAAAAGATCAAAGGATC
TTCTTGAGATCCTTTTTTTCTGCGCGTAATCTGCTGCTTGCAAACAAAAAAACCACCGCTACCAGCGGTG
GTTTGTTTGCCGGATCAAGAGCTACCAACTCTTTTTCCGAAGGTAACTGGCTTCAGCAGAGCGCAGATAC
CAAATACTGTCCTTCTAGTGTAGCCGTAGTTAGGCCACCACTTCAAGAACTCTGTAGCACCGCCTACATA
CCTCGCTCTGCTAATCCTGTTACCAGTGGCTGCTGCCAGTGGCGATAAGTCGTGTCTTACCGGGTTGGAC
TCAAGACGATAGTTACCGGATAAGGCGCAGCGGTCGGGCTGAACGGGGGGTTCGTGCACACAGCCCAGCT
TGGAGCGAACGACCTACACCGAACTGAGATACCTACAGCGTGAGCTATGAGAAAGCGCCACGCTTCCCGA
AGGGAGAAAGGCGGACAGGTATCCGGTAAGCGGCAGGGTCGGAACAGGAGAGCGCACGAGGGAGCTTCCA
GGGGGAAACGCCTGGTATCTTTATAGTCCTGTCGGGTTTCGCCACCTCTGACTTGAGCGTCGATTTTTGT
GATGCTCGTCAGGGGGGCGGAGCCTATGGAAAAACGCCAGCAACGCGGCCTTTTTACGGTTCCTGGCCTT
TTGCTGGCCTTTTGCTCACATGTTCTTTCCTGCGTTATCCCCTGATTCTGTGGATAACCGTATTACCGCC
TTTGAGTGAGCTGATACCGCTCGCCGCAGCCGAACGACCGAGCGCAGCGAGTCAGTGAGCGAGGAAGCGG
AAGAGCGCCCAATACGCAAACCGCCTCTCCCCGCGCGTTGGCCGATTCATTAACTTAATTGCACGTTGAA
GCGTTACCTGTTAGGTAACGTAGTTGAGCTGTGCAATTAATTTTTTAAGAGTATAGTTGAGCTGTCACAG
AATGTGACGTTGAAGTACTCTTAGAAGTGTCCCAACTACACTAGAAGGACAGTGGCGAGAGGATTACGCG
CCTAGATCAACTTTAATGTTGACTCGTGCACCCAACATGCTTTTTAGCTCACGTTGAAGCGTTACCTGTT
AGGTAACGTAGTTGAGCTGTGAGCTAAATTTTTTCAATGTGTAGTTGAGCTGTCACAGAATGTGACGTTG
AAGCACATTGAGGGCTGCTATTAAGACACGACTTATCCCTTTCTCAAAAGGCCAGCAAAGCGATCTGGCC
CCAATAGGGGAACAAGAGGCAGAACATATCAAAGCGACGTTGAAGCGTTACCTGTTAGGTAACGTAGTTG
AGCTGTCGCTTTGATTTTTTCGGTAAGTAGTTGAGCTGTCACAGAATGTGACGTTGAAGCTTACCGAGAA
TAGACACCCGCCTTACAGCGAGGCGAAGGGCTTTAAATCAATCTAGAGCATCATACCAGGCGTTTCGTTC
TTGGCGCCGCAACCACCTGTATGCACGTTGAAGCGTTACCTGTTAGGTAACGTAGTTGAGCTGTGCATAC
AGTTCCTGCGGTCTATAGTTGAGCTGTCACAGAATGTGACGTTGAAGTAGACCGCGAAAAATGACGGGGA
AAGCCTGGCGAATAACTACGTTGCCTGACTCCCGGGGATATTCTCATAGCTCACTAACTATTGTGCTGTA
GAGCTCCGTCTACGTTGAAGCGTTACCTGTTAGGTAACGTAGTTGAGCTGTAGACGGAGTTTTTTTGGTC
GCTAGTTGAGCTGTCACAGAATGTGACGTTGAAGGCGACCAAACTCTCAGGGTTATTGTCTGATTTATCG
CGTCCGGCGGTGCTACAGACCCCTGGTCCGCCCCCCTGACAAGTATAAAACCAGCATTTATCAAGGATAC
GTTGAAGCGTTACCTGTTAGGTAACGTAGTTGAGCTGTATCCTTGATTTTTTGCCCTGATAGTTGAGCTG
TCACAGAATGTGACGTTGAAGTCAGGGCATAAATCGCGTTAATATTTTGCGCGGGGATTAAGTTGCGCCT
TATCCGGGCTGTAGTATCCACAGAATCACGCGTATGTTTGTCATTGTAAAAAAGAACGTTGAAGCGTTAC
CTGTTAGGTAACGTAGTTGAGCTGTTCTTTTTTTTTTTCACCGAAGTAGTTGAGCTGTCACAGAATGTGA
CGTTGAAGCTTCGGTGTTTGGTCCATCCAAAAAGGATCTTCACAGAAAAATGTTTGCAAGCAGCAGTATT
TCATTCAGAAAGCGGTCTGTGACTGGTGATAACCCAATACTCACGTTGAAGCGTTACCTGTTAGGTAACG
TAGTTGAGCTGTGAGTATTGTTTTTCGCTCCTTTAGTTGAGCTGTCACAGAATGTGACGTTGAAGAAGGA
GCGGGAAGGCAATGATGAGGCACCTATCTCAAGGCCACGGATACCTGTCCGGCCACTGGTGCGGGAGGGA
AGCACTATTAAAGAACCAGTTTGGTTCCGCACGTTGAAGCGTTACCTGTTAGGTAACGTAGTTGAGCTGT
GCGGAACCTTTTTTCCTGTAGTAGTTGAGCTGTCACAGAATGTGACGTTGAAGCTACAGGAAGTTGGCTG
CATAATTCTCTTTCACCAAATGCCGCAAAAAAAATTGTTGTGTCACCCAGTTACCTTCGGAAACCACTGA
TCTTTTCTACGTTAAGGGAGCTAGACGTTGAAGCGTTACCTGTTAGGTAACGTAGTTGAGCTGTCTAGCT
CCTTTTTCCACGCCTTAGTTGAGCTGTCACAGAATGTGACGTTGAAGAGGCGTGGGCGCTCTTCCGATAC
GGTGTATCTCAGTTCGGCGACCGCTGGGTAACCCTAAACACTACGTGAACCACCGAAATTCGCGTTACGT
TGAAGCGTTACCTGTTAGGTAACGTAGTTGAGCTGTAACGCGAACCTTTCCTCATGATAGTTGAGCTGTC
ACAGAATGTGACGTTGAAGTCATGAGGATCCTTCGCTGGTAGCGGTGGCTGAAGGCTCGTCCCTCCGAAT
GCCATCCGTAAGTGATCTTAGGGCGACACGGAATCCGCCTATGGCTTGGTATCTACGTTGAAGCGTTACC
TGTTAGGTAACGTAGTTGAGCTGTAGATACCATTTTTGCAAGTTTTAGTTGAGCTGTCACAGAATGTGAC
GTTGAAGAAACTTGCATAGGCAAGCTCCCTCGTGCGTATGTACATTCGCTGTAGCGTCTTGCCCGGCGTC
GGAAAACGGATACATATTTGAGACCCACGCTGCGCATTAGCACGTTGAAGCGTTACCTGTTAGGTAACGT
AGTTGAGCTGTGCTAATGCTTTTTTGAACGAATAGTTGAGCTGTCACAGAATGTGACGTTGAAGTTCGTT
CATGTGAGCCCTTCGGGAAGCGCCCGGTACGCCAGCGGCGAACCCAACGTCAAAGGGAGATAGGAAAGTG
CCACCTAAGTGTAGAAGGGGGACGTCTTGACGTTGAAGCGTTACCTGTTAGGTAACGTAGTTGAGCTGTC
AAGACGTTTTTTTGCGTCGATAGTTGAGCTGTCACAGAATGTGACGTTGAAGTCGACGCATGAAGTCGAG
CGCCCTTTTTGATCCAGTTCGATGGTACTCACCATGTTGTGCAAACTCCGGTGTCCTGCCTTTTAAATTA
AAATCAAGTCAAACCCGACGTTGAAGCGTTACCTGTTAGGTAACGTAGTTGAGCTGTCGGGTTTGTTTTT
TCTTTTTATAGTTGAGCTGTCACAGAATGTGACGTTGAAGTAAAAAGAATCAGTACCGCGTATGTATTAA
GTGCTCATCATTAATACGGAGGGCGCTGGCAAGCATTCAGGCTCACCAGTTACCAATGCTTGCCGCGTTG
TTCCGACGTTGAAGCGTTACCTGTTAGGTAACGTAGTTGAGCTGTCGGAACAATTTTTGGTCCTGTTAGT
TGAGCTGTCACAGAATGTGACGTTGAAGACAGGACCTACGGCGATCAAGTGATCCCACCAAGTCATTCTG
CTGTTGACAATATTATTGAAGCCAGCCGGCTTAATAAGTGGTGGCCTAATATAAAGACAAAAACGTTGAA
GCGTTACCTGTTAGGTAACGTAGTTGAGCTGTTTTTGTCTCCTTCAGCAGGGTTAGTTGAGCTGTCACAG
AATGTGACGTTGAAGACCCTGCTAACAGGAACTGTTGGGCGCTGATAATACCGCGCCACTTTAATAGAAA
AATAAACAAGTGCTGGCGATCGGCAGCAGCCACTGGCGCTTACGGAACCGACGTTGAAGCGTTACCTGTT
AGGTAACGTAGTTGAGCTGTCGGTTCCGTTTTTACAGAGCGTAGTTGAGCTGTCACAGAATGTGACGTTG
AAGCGCTCTGTTTTTTAAGGATCTCAAGAAATTATCAGTCTATTGGGAATACAGCATCTTTTACTTACTG
TCTCGTTGTCAGAAGTCATCGTGGCCGGGAATTTTGGACGTTGAAGCGTTACCTGTTAGGTAACGTAGTT
GAGCTGTCCAAAATTTTTTTGCCTCGCTTAGTTGAGCTGTCACAGAATGTGACGTTGAAGAGCGAGGCTC
TCCTGCTGGCGTTTTTCGTCTGACGGCTCCACATGAGCGTTCTTCGGGGCGAGAGTTGCGTCACGCTGCG
CGTTACAGGGCAGCAATTATGAGTACGTTGAAGCGTTACCTGTTAGGTAACGTAGTTGAGCTGTACTCAT
AACCTTTCCATTGGATAGTTGAGCTGTCACAGAATGTGACGTTGAAGTCCAATGGCGCTACGCAGGAAAG
AACATCCATAGATACGGTCCCCGAGTTGAGTGTTGTTCGTGGACTGTGGCGAGAAAGGACCTCTTCTACC
ATCTGTCTATACGTTGAAGCGTTACCTGTTAGGTAACGTAGTTGAGCTGTATAGACAGTTTTTAGGCTGA
ATAGTTGAGCTGTCACAGAATGTGACGTTGAAGTTCAGCCTGTAGGTACTCAAAGGCGGTACTTCCTCGC
CAACGTTAAAATCGGCAAAATCCCTTGATGGCCGGGAGCCCCCGATTCAAGGCGACGTTGAAGCGTTACC
TGTTAGGTAACGTAGTTGAGCTGTCGCCTTGATTTTTGCTCACATTAGTTGAGCTGTCACAGAATGTGAC
GTTGAAGATGTGAGCTACAACGTCGTGACTGGGAAAACCCTGGCGTTACCCAACTTAATCGCCTTGCAGC
ACATCCCCCTTTCGCCAGCTGGCGTAATAGCGAAGAGGCCCGCACCGATCGCCCTTCCCAACAGTTGCGC
AGCCTGAATGGCGAATGGG
[124 nt withheld, positions 6040-6163]
C
[91 nt withheld, positions 6165-6255]
A
[49 nt withheld, positions 6257-6305]
CCTTTGACGTTGGAGTCCACGTTCTTT
[37 nt withheld, positions 6333-6369]
ACCCTATCTCGGTCTATTCTTTTGATTTATAAGGGATTTTGCCGATTTCGGCCTATTGGTTAAAAAATGA
GCTGATTTAACAAAAATTTAACGCGAATTTTAACAAAATATTAACGCTTACAATTTAGGTGGCACTTTTC
GGGGAAATGTGCGCGGAACCCCTATTTGTTTATTTTTCTAAATACATTCAAATATGTATCCGCTCATGAG
ACAATAACCCTGATAAATGCTTCAATAATATTGAAAAAGGAAGAGTATGAGTATTCAACATTTCCGTGTC
GCCCTTATTCCCTTTTTTGCGGCATTTTGCCTTCCTGTTTTTGCTCACCCAGAAACGCTGGTGAAAGTAA
AAGATGCTGAAGATCAGTTGGGTGCACGAGTGGGTTACATCGAACTGGATCTCAACAGCGGTAAGATCCT
TGAGAGTTTTCGCCCCGAAGAACG
Features (pLannotate 1.2.2; 9 found; start..end, strand, type, name):
    844..1432    +  rep_origin     ori: high-copy-number ColE1/pMB1/pBR322/pUC origin of replication
   1615..1663    +  CDS            lacI (fragment): lac repressor; lacI; The lac repressor binds to the lac operator to inhibit transcription in E. coli. This inhibition can be relieved by adding lactose or isopropyl-β-D-thiogalactopyranoside (IPTG).
   1786..1803    -  rep_origin     ori (fragment): high-copy-number ColE1/pMB1/pBR322/pUC origin of replication
   2617..2633    -  rep_origin     p15A ori (fragment): Plasmids containing the medium-copy-number p15A origin of replication can be propagated in E. coli cells that contain a second plasmid with the ColE1 origin.
   5749..5766    -  rep_origin     M13 ori (fragment): M13 bacteriophage origin of replication; arrow indicates direction of (+) strand synthesis
   5896..6035    +  CDS            lacZα (fragment): LacZα fragment of β-galactosidase; lacZ fragment
   6040..6468    +  rep_origin     f1 ori (sequence partly withheld): f1 bacteriophage origin of replication; arrow indicates direction of (+) strand synthesis
   6521..6625    +  promoter       AmpR promoter: bla
   6626..673     +  CDS            AmpR (across the origin): β-lactamase; bla; confers resistance to ampicillin, carbenicillin, and related antibiotics
