>Addgene plasmid #120347 | pBS_nanorod_105b | addgene full sequence | sequence record 250055 | Addgene NGS Result
TTTTCCAATGATGAGCACTTTTAAAGTTCTGCTATGTGGCGCGGTATTATCCCGTATTGACGCCGGGCAA
GAGCAACTCGGTCGCCGCATACACTATTCTCAGAATGACTTGGTTGAGTACTCACCAGTCACAGAAAAGC
ATCTTACGGATGGCATGACAGTAAGAGAATTATGCAGTGCTGCCATAACCATGAGTGATAACACTGCGGC
CAACTTACTTCTGACAACGATCGGAGGACCGAAGGAGCTAACCGCTTTTTTGCACAACATGGGGGATCAT
GTAACTCGCCTTGATCGTTGGGAACCGGAGCTGAATGAAGCCATACCAAACGACGAGCGTGACACCACGA
TGCCTGTAGCAATGGCAACAACGTTGCGCAAACTATTAACTGGCGAACTACTTACTCTAGCTTCCCGGCA
ACAATTAATAGACTGGATGGAGGCGGATAAAGTTGCAGGACCACTTCTGCGCTCGGCCCTTCCGGCTGGC
TGGTTTATTGCTGATAAATCTGGAGCCGGTGAGCGTGGGTCACGCGGTATCATTGCAGCACTGGGGCCAG
ATGGTAAGCCCTCCCGTATCGTAGTTATCTACACGACGGGGAGTCAGGCAACTATGGATGAACGAAATAG
ACAGATCGCTGAGATAGGTGCCTCACTGATTAAGCATTGGTAACTGTCAGACCAAGTTTACTCATATATA
CTTTAGATTGATTTAAAACTTCATTTTTAATTTAAAAGGATCTAGGTGAAGATCCTTTTTGATAATCTCA
TGACCAAAATCCCTTAACGTGAGTTTTCGTTCCACTGAGCGTCAGACCCCGTAGAAAAGATCAAAGGATC
TTCTTGAGATCCTTTTTTTCTGCGCGTAATCTGCTGCTTGCAAACAAAAAAACCACCGCTACCAGCGGTG
GTTTGTTTGCCGGATCAAGAGCTACCAACTCTTTTTCCGAAGGTAACTGGCTTCAGCAGAGCGCAGATAC
CAAATACTGTTCTTCTAGTGTAGCCGTAGTTAGGCCACCACTTCAAGAACTCTGTAGCACCGCCTACATA
CCTCGCTCTGCTAATCCTGTTACCAGTGGCTGCTGCCAGTGGCGATAAGTCGTGTCTTACCGGGTTGGAC
TCAAGACGATAGTTACCGGATAAGGCGCAGCGGTCGGGCTGAACGGGGGGTTCGTGCACACAGCCCAGCT
TGGAGCGAACGACCTACACCGAACTGAGATACCTACAGCGTGAGCTATGAGAAAGCGCCACGCTTCCCGA
AGGGAGAAAGGCGGACAGGTATCCGGTAAGCGGCAGGGTCGGAACAGGAGAGCGCACGAGGGAGCTTCCA
GGGGGAAACGCCTGGTATCTTTATAGTCCTGTCGGGTTTCGCCACCTCTGACTTGAGCGTCGATTTTTGT
GATGCTCGTCAGGGGGGCGGAGCCTATGGAAAAACGCCAGCAACGCGGCCTTTTTACGGTTCCTGGCCTT
TTGCTGGCCTTTTGCTCACATGTTCTTTCCTGCGTTATCCCCTGATTCTGTGGATAACCGTATTACCGCC
TTTGAGTGAGCTGATACCGCTCGCCGCAGCCGAACGACCGAGCGCAGCGAGTCAGTGAGCGAGGAAGCGG
AAGAGCGCCCAATACGCAAACCGCCTCTCCCCGCGCGTTGGCCGATTCATTAACTTAATTGCACGTTGAA
GCGTTACCTGTTAGGTAACGTAGTTGAGCTGTGCAATTAATTTTTTAAGAGTATAGTTGAGCTGTCACAG
AATGTGACGTTGAAGTACTCTTAGAAGTGTCCCAACTACACTAGAAGGACAGTGGCGAGAGGATTACGCG
CCTAGATCAACTTTAATGTTGACTCGTGCACCCAACATGCTTTTTAGCTCACGTTGAAGCGTTACCTGTT
AGGTAACGTAGTTGAGCTGTGAGCTAAATTTTTTCAATGTGTAGTTGAGCTGTCACAGAATGTGACGTTG
AAGCACATTGAGGGCTGCTATTAAGACACGACTTATCCCTTTCTCAAAAGGCCAGCAAAGCGATCTGGCC
CCAATAGGGGAACAAGAGGCAGAACATATCAAAGCGACGTTGAAGCGTTACCTGTTAGGTAACGTAGTTG
AGCTGTCGCTTTGATTTTTTCGGTAAGTAGTTGAGCTGTCACAGAATGTGACGTTGAAGCTTACCGAGAA
TAGACACCCGCCTTACAGCGAGGCGAAGGGCTTTAAATCAATCTAGAGCATCATACCAGGCGTTTCGTTC
TTGGCGCCGCAACCACCTGTATGCACGTTGAAGCGTTACCTGTTAGGTAACGTAGTTGAGCTGTGCATAC
AGTTCCTGCGGTCTATAGTTGAGCTGTCACAGAATGTGACGTTGAAGTAGACCGCGAAAAATGACGGGGA
AAGCCTGGCGAATAACTACGTTGCCTGACTCCCGGGGATATTCTCATAGCTCACTAACTATTGTGCTGTA
GAGCTCCGTCTACGTTGAAGCGTTACCTGTTAGGTAACGTAGTTGAGCTGTAGACGGAGTTTTTTTGGTC
GCTAGTTGAGCTGTCACAGAATGTGACGTTGAAGGCGACCAAACTCTCAGGGTTATTGTCTGATTTATCG
CGTCCGGCGGTGCTACAGACCCCTGGTCCGCCCCCCTGACAAGTATAAAACCAGCATTTATCAAGGATAC
GTTGAAGCGTTACCTGTTAGGTAACGTAGTTGAGCTGTATCCTTGATTTTTTGCCCTGATAGTTGAGCTG
TCACAGAATGTGACGTTGAAGTCAGGGCATAAATCGCGTTAATATTTTGCGCGGGGATTAAGTTGCGCCT
TATCCGGGCTGTAGTATCCACAGAATCACGCGTATGTTTGTCATTGTAAAAAAGAACGTTGAAGCGTTAC
CTGTTAGGTAACGTAGTTGAGCTGTTCTTTTTTTTTTTCACCGAAGTAGTTGAGCTGTCACAGAATGTGA
CGTTGAAGCTTCGGTGTTTGGTCCATCCAAAAAGGATCTTCACAGAAAAATGTTTGCAAGCAGCAGTATT
TCATTCAGAAAGCGGTCTGTGACTGGTGATAACCCAATACTCACGTTGAAGCGTTACCTGTTAGGTAACG
TAGTTGAGCTGTGAGTATTGTTTTTCGCTCCTTTAGTTGAGCTGTCACAGAATGTGACGTTGAAGAAGGA
GCGGGAAGGCAATGATGAGGCACCTATCTCAAGGCCACGGATACCTGTCCGGCCACTGGTGCGGGAGGGA
AGCACTATTAAAGAACCAGTTTGGTTCCGCACGTTGAAGCGTTACCTGTTAGGTAACGTAGTTGAGCTGT
GCGGAACCTTTTTTCCTGTAGTAGTTGAGCTGTCACAGAATGTGACGTTGAAGCTACAGGAAGTTGGCTG
CATAATTCTCTTTCACCAAATGCCGCAAAAAAAATTGTTGTGTCACCCAGTTACCTTCGGAAACCACTGA
TCTTTTCTACGTTAAGGGAGCTAGACGTTGAAGCGTTACCTGTTAGGTAACGTAGTTGAGCTGTCTAGCT
CCTTTTTCCACGCCTTAGTTGAGCTGTCACAGAATGTGACGTTGAAGAGGCGTGGGCGCTCTTCCGATAC
GGTGTATCTCAGTTCGGCGACCGCTGGGTAACCCTAAACACTACGTGAACCACCGAAATTCGCGTTACGT
TGAAGCGTTACCTGTTAGGTAACGTAGTTGAGCTGTAACGCGAACCTTTCCTCATGATAGTTGAGCTGTC
ACAGAATGTGACGTTGAAGTCATGAGGATCCTTCGCTGGTAGCGGTGGCTGAAGGCTCGTCCCTCCGAAT
GCCATCCGTAAGTGATCTTAGGGCGACACGGAATCCGCCTATGGCTTGGTATCTACGTTGAAGCGTTACC
TGTTAGGTAACGTAGTTGAGCTGTAGATACCATTTTTGCAAGTTTTAGTTGAGCTGTCACAGAATGTGAC
GTTGAAGAAACTTGCATAGGCAAGCTCCCTCGTGCGTATGTACATTCGCTGTAGCGTCTTGCCCGGCGTC
GGAAAACGGATACATATTTGAGACCCACGCTGCGCATTAGCACGTTGAAGCGTTACCTGTTAGGTAACGT
AGTTGAGCTGTGCTAATGCTTTTTTGAACGAATAGTTGAGCTGTCACAGAATGTGACGTTGAAGTTCGTT
CATGTGAGCCCTTCGGGAAGCGCCCGGTACGCCAGCGGCGAACCCAACGTCAAAGGGAGATAGGAAAGTG
CCACCTAAGTGTAGAAGGGGGACGTCTTGACGTTGAAGCGTTACCTGTTAGGTAACGTAGTTGAGCTGTC
AAGACGTTTTTTTGCGTCGATAGTTGAGCTGTCACAGAATGTGACGTTGAAGTCGACGCATGAAGTCGAG
CGCCCTTTTTGATCCAGTTCGATGGTACTCACCATGTTGTGCAAACTCCGGTGTCCTGCCTTTTAAATTA
AAATCAAGTCAAACCCGACGTTGAAGCGTTACCTGTTAGGTAACGTAGTTGAGCTGTCGGGTTTGTTTTT
TCTTTTTATAGTTGAGCTGTCACAGAATGTGACGTTGAAGTAAAAAGAATCAGTACCGCGTATGTATTAA
GTGCTCATCATTAATACGGAGGGCGCTGGCAAGCATTCAGGCTCACCAGTTACCAATGCTTGCCGCGTTG
TTCCGACGTTGAAGCGTTACCTGTTAGGTAACGTAGTTGAGCTGTCGGAACAATTTTTGGTCCTGTTAGT
TGAGCTGTCACAGAATGTGACGTTGAAGACAGGACCTACGGCGATCAAGTGATCCCACCAAGTCATTCTG
CTGTTGACAATATTATTGAAGCCAGCCGGCTTAATAAGTGGTGGCCTAATATAAAGACAAAAACGTTGAA
GCGTTACCTGTTAGGTAACGTAGTTGAGCTGTTTTTGTCTCCTTCAGCAGGGTTAGTTGAGCTGTCACAG
AATGTGACGTTGAAGACCCTGCTAACAGGAACTGTTGGGCGCTGATAATACCGCGCCACTTTAATAGAAA
AATAAACAAGTGCTGGCGATCGGCAGCAGCCACTGGCGCTTACGGAACCGACGTTGAAGCGTTACCTGTT
AGGTAACGTAGTTGAGCTGTCGGTTCCGTTTTTACAGAGCGTAGTTGAGCTGTCACAGAATGTGACGTTG
AAGCGCTCTGTTTTTTAAGGATCTCAAGAAATTATCAGTCTATTGGGAATACAGCATCTTTTACTTACTG
TCTCGTTGTCAGAAGTCATCGTGGCCGGGAATTTTGGACGTTGAAGCGTTACCTGTTAGGTAACGTAGTT
GAGCTGTCCAAAATTTTTTTGCCTCGCTTAGTTGAGCTGTCACAGAATGTGACGTTGAAGAGCGAGGCTC
TCCTGCTGGCGTTTTTCGTCTGACGGCTCCACATGAGCGTTCTTCGGGGCGAGAGTTGCGTCACGCTGCG
CGTTACAGGGCAGCAATTATGAGTACGTTGAAGCGTTACCTGTTAGGTAACGTAGTTGAGCTGTACTCAT
AACCTTTCCATTGGATAGTTGAGCTGTCACAGAATGTGACGTTGAAGTCCAATGGCGCTACGCAGGAAAG
AACATCCATAGATACGGTCCCCGAGTTGAGTGTTGTTCGTGGACTGTGGCGAGAAAGGACCTCTTCTACC
ATCTGTCTATACGTTGAAGCGTTACCTGTTAGGTAACGTAGTTGAGCTGTATAGACAGTTTTTAGGCTGA
ATAGTTGAGCTGTCACAGAATGTGACGTTGAAGTTCAGCCTGTAGGTACTCAAAGGCGGTACTTCCTCGC
CAACGTTAAAATCGGCAAAATCCCTTGATGGCCGGGAGCCCCCGATTCAAGGCGACGTTGAAGCGTTACC
TGTTAGGTAACGTAGTTGAGCTGTCGCCTTGATTTTTGCTCACATTAGTTGAGCTGTCACAGAATGTGAC
GTTGAAGATGTGAGCTACAACGTCGTGACTGGGAAAACCCTGGCGTTACCCAACTTAATCGCCTTGCAGC
ACATCCCCCTTTCGCCAGCTGGCGTAATAGCGAAGAGGCCCGCACCGATCGCCCTTCCCAACAGTTGCGC
AGCCTGAATGGCGAATGGG
[124 nt withheld, positions 6040-6163]
C
[91 nt withheld, positions 6165-6255]
A
[49 nt withheld, positions 6257-6305]
CCTTTGACGTTGGAGTCCACGTTCTTT
[37 nt withheld, positions 6333-6369]
ACCCTATCTCGGTCTATTCTTTTGATTTATAAGGGATTTTGCCGATTTCGGCCTATTGGTTAAAAAATGA
GCTGATTTAACAAAAATTTAACGCGAATTTTAACAAAATATTAACGCTTACAATTTAGGTGGCACTTTTC
GGGGAAATGTGCGCGGAACCCCTATTTGTTTATTTTTCTAAATACATTCAAATATGTATCCGCTCATGAG
ACAATAACCCTGATAAATGCTTCAATAATATTGAAAAAGGAAGAGTATGAGTATTCAACATTTCCGTGTC
GCCCTTATTCCCTTTTTTGCGGCATTTTGCCTTCCTGTTTTTGCTCACCCAGAAACGCTGGTGAAAGTAA
AAGATGCTGAAGATCAGTTGGGTGCACGAGTGGGTTACATCGAACTGGATCTCAACAGCGGTAAGATCCT
TGAGAGTTTTCGCCCCGAAGAACG
Features (pLannotate 1.2.2; 9 found; start..end, strand, type, name):
    844..1432    +  rep_origin     ori: high-copy-number ColE1/pMB1/pBR322/pUC origin of replication
   1615..1663    +  CDS            lacI (fragment): lac repressor; lacI; The lac repressor binds to the lac operator to inhibit transcription in E. coli. This inhibition can be relieved by adding lactose or isopropyl-β-D-thiogalactopyranoside (IPTG).
   1786..1803    -  rep_origin     ori (fragment): high-copy-number ColE1/pMB1/pBR322/pUC origin of replication
   2617..2633    -  rep_origin     p15A ori (fragment): Plasmids containing the medium-copy-number p15A origin of replication can be propagated in E. coli cells that contain a second plasmid with the ColE1 origin.
   5749..5766    -  rep_origin     M13 ori (fragment): M13 bacteriophage origin of replication; arrow indicates direction of (+) strand synthesis
   5896..6035    +  CDS            lacZα (fragment): LacZα fragment of β-galactosidase; lacZ fragment
   6040..6468    +  rep_origin     f1 ori (sequence partly withheld): f1 bacteriophage origin of replication; arrow indicates direction of (+) strand synthesis
   6521..6625    +  promoter       AmpR promoter: bla
   6626..673     +  CDS            AmpR (across the origin): β-lactamase; bla; confers resistance to ampicillin, carbenicillin, and related antibiotics
