[The description below was written by a language model from this plasmid's Addgene catalogue record and pLannotate feature annotations shown in this document.]
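Description:
pBS_nanorod_105b is a 6,813 bp phagemid built on the pBluescript SK II (+) backbone (about 2.5 kb) and propagated in E. coli. A high-copy ColE1/pUC-type origin maintains it as a double-stranded plasmid. Selection relies on ampicillin resistance from a β-lactamase gene driven by its own bla promoter; in the sequence numbering this gene spans the origin of the circular record. The backbone also carries an f1 bacteriophage origin, the feature that defines a phagemid. When phage functions are supplied, typically by a helper phage or helper plasmid, this origin directs synthesis of one strand of the plasmid as circular single-stranded DNA and its packaging into phage-like particles.

The payload is a 4,316 bp synthetic insert encoding the staple sequences for a DNA origami nanorod, a 10-helix bundle. It was cloned through BsaI sites that were destroyed in the process. No promoter drives the insert, which fits its role as structural DNA rather than as an expressed gene, despite the "bacterial expression" vector classification. The stated purpose is that this one phagemid holds all the components needed to assemble the nanorod, so the DNA for the object can be made in bacteria instead of by chemical synthesis. The record does not state how the individual staples are released from the single-stranded product.

Within the insert region, the automated annotation finds only very short fragments resembling lacI, p15A, ColE1 and M13 origin sequences. These are most likely chance matches to the designed sequence, not functional parts. A lacZα fragment next to the f1 origin is a remnant of the pBluescript backbone.
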