Addgene plasmid #120347: pBS_nanorod_105b
Purpose: phagemid containing all components for assembly of a DNA origami nanorod (10-helix bundle)
Depositing lab: Hendrik Dietz. Depositing organization: Technische Universitaet Muenchen (TUM). Publication: Biotechnological mass production of DNA origami. Praetorius F, Kick B, Behler KL, Honemann MN, Weuster-Botz D, Dietz H. Nature. 2017 Dec 6;552(7683):84-87. doi: 10.1038/nature24650. PubMed 29219963.
Backbone
  Vector backbone: pBS SK II (+)
  Backbone manufacturer: eurofins
  Backbone size w/o insert (bp): 2500
  Total vector size (bp): 6813
  Vector type: Bacterial Expression
Growth in bacteria
  Bacterial resistance: Ampicillin, 100 μg/mL
  Growth temperature: 37°C
  Growth strain: DH5alpha
  Copy number: High Copy
Gene/Insert
  Gene/Insert name: Staple sequences for a DNA origami nanorod
  Species: Synthetic
  Insert size (bp): 4316
  Promoter: none
  Cloning method: Restriction Enzyme; 5′ cloning site BsaI (destroyed during cloning); 3′ cloning site BsaI (destroyed during cloning)
  Sequencing primers: 5′ unknown; 3′ unknown
Terms and licenses: Academic/Nonprofit Terms; Industry Terms: Not Available to Industry
How to cite: pBS_nanorod_105b was a gift from Hendrik Dietz (Addgene plasmid # 120347 ; http://n2t.net/addgene:120347 ; RRID:Addgene_120347)
