>Addgene plasmid #120347 | pBS_nanorod_105b | depositor partial sequence | sequence record 228451 | insert: staple sequences for nanorod (105 bases per staple)
CTTAATTGCACGTTGAAGCGTTACCTGTTAGGTAACGTAGTTGAGCTGTGCAATTAATTTTTTAAGAGTA
TAGTTGAGCTGTCACAGAATGTGACGTTGAAGTACTCTTAGAAGTGTCCCAACTACACTAGAAGGACAGT
GGCGAGAGGATTACGCGCCTAGATCAACTTTAATGTTGACTCGTGCACCCAACATGCTTTTTAGCTCACG
TTGAAGCGTTACCTGTTAGGTAACGTAGTTGAGCTGTGAGCTAAATTTTTTCAATGTGTAGTTGAGCTGT
CACAGAATGTGACGTTGAAGCACATTGAGGGCTGCTATTAAGACACGACTTATCCCTTTCTCAAAAGGCC
AGCAAAGCGATCTGGCCCCAATAGGGGAACAAGAGGCAGAACATATCAAAGCGACGTTGAAGCGTTACCT
GTTAGGTAACGTAGTTGAGCTGTCGCTTTGATTTTTTCGGTAAGTAGTTGAGCTGTCACAGAATGTGACG
TTGAAGCTTACCGAGAATAGACACCCGCCTTACAGCGAGGCGAAGGGCTTTAAATCAATCTAGAGCATCA
TACCAGGCGTTTCGTTCTTGGCGCCGCAACCACCTGTATGCACGTTGAAGCGTTACCTGTTAGGTAACGT
AGTTGAGCTGTGCATACAGTTCCTGCGGTCTATAGTTGAGCTGTCACAGAATGTGACGTTGAAGTAGACC
GCGAAAAATGACGGGGAAAGCCTGGCGAATAACTACGTTGCCTGACTCCCGGGGATATTCTCATAGCTCA
CTAACTATTGTGCTGTAGAGCTCCGTCTACGTTGAAGCGTTACCTGTTAGGTAACGTAGTTGAGCTGTAG
ACGGAGTTTTTTTGGTCGCTAGTTGAGCTGTCACAGAATGTGACGTTGAAGGCGACCAAACTCTCAGGGT
TATTGTCTGATTTATCGCGTCCGGCGGTGCTACAGACCCCTGGTCCGCCCCCCTGACAAGTATAAAACCA
GCATTTATCAAGGATACGTTGAAGCGTTACCTGTTAGGTAACGTAGTTGAGCTGTATCCTTGATTTTTTG
CCCTGATAGTTGAGCTGTCACAGAATGTGACGTTGAAGTCAGGGCATAAATCGCGTTAATATTTTGCGCG
GGGATTAAGTTGCGCCTTATCCGGGCTGTAGTATCCACAGAATCACGCGTATGTTTGTCATTGTAAAAAA
GAACGTTGAAGCGTTACCTGTTAGGTAACGTAGTTGAGCTGTTCTTTTTTTTTTTCACCGAAGTAGTTGA
GCTGTCACAGAATGTGACGTTGAAGCTTCGGTGTTTGGTCCATCCAAAAAGGATCTTCACAGAAAAATGT
TTGCAAGCAGCAGTATTTCATTCAGAAAGCGGTCTGTGACTGGTGATAACCCAATACTCACGTTGAAGCG
TTACCTGTTAGGTAACGTAGTTGAGCTGTGAGTATTGTTTTTCGCTCCTTTAGTTGAGCTGTCACAGAAT
GTGACGTTGAAGAAGGAGCGGGAAGGCAATGATGAGGCACCTATCTCAAGGCCACGGATACCTGTCCGGC
CACTGGTGCGGGAGGGAAGCACTATTAAAGAACCAGTTTGGTTCCGCACGTTGAAGCGTTACCTGTTAGG
TAACGTAGTTGAGCTGTGCGGAACCTTTTTTCCTGTAGTAGTTGAGCTGTCACAGAATGTGACGTTGAAG
CTACAGGAAGTTGGCTGCATAATTCTCTTTCACCAAATGCCGCAAAAAAAATTGTTGTGTCACCCAGTTA
CCTTCGGAAACCACTGATCTTTTCTACGTTAAGGGAGCTAGACGTTGAAGCGTTACCTGTTAGGTAACGT
AGTTGAGCTGTCTAGCTCCTTTTTCCACGCCTTAGTTGAGCTGTCACAGAATGTGACGTTGAAGAGGCGT
GGGCGCTCTTCCGATACGGTGTATCTCAGTTCGGCGACCGCTGGGTAACCCTAAACACTACGTGAACCAC
CGAAATTCGCGTTACGTTGAAGCGTTACCTGTTAGGTAACGTAGTTGAGCTGTAACGCGAACCTTTCCTC
ATGATAGTTGAGCTGTCACAGAATGTGACGTTGAAGTCATGAGGATCCTTCGCTGGTAGCGGTGGCTGAA
GGCTCGTCCCTCCGAATGCCATCCGTAAGTGATCTTAGGGCGACACGGAATCCGCCTATGGCTTGGTATC
TACGTTGAAGCGTTACCTGTTAGGTAACGTAGTTGAGCTGTAGATACCATTTTTGCAAGTTTTAGTTGAG
CTGTCACAGAATGTGACGTTGAAGAAACTTGCATAGGCAAGCTCCCTCGTGCGTATGTACATTCGCTGTA
GCGTCTTGCCCGGCGTCGGAAAACGGATACATATTTGAGACCCACGCTGCGCATTAGCACGTTGAAGCGT
TACCTGTTAGGTAACGTAGTTGAGCTGTGCTAATGCTTTTTTGAACGAATAGTTGAGCTGTCACAGAATG
TGACGTTGAAGTTCGTTCATGTGAGCCCTTCGGGAAGCGCCCGGTACGCCAGCGGCGAACCCAACGTCAA
AGGGAGATAGGAAAGTGCCACCTAAGTGTAGAAGGGGGACGTCTTGACGTTGAAGCGTTACCTGTTAGGT
AACGTAGTTGAGCTGTCAAGACGTTTTTTTGCGTCGATAGTTGAGCTGTCACAGAATGTGACGTTGAAGT
CGACGCATGAAGTCGAGCGCCCTTTTTGATCCAGTTCGATGGTACTCACCATGTTGTGCAAACTCCGGTG
TCCTGCCTTTTAAATTAAAATCAAGTCAAACCCGACGTTGAAGCGTTACCTGTTAGGTAACGTAGTTGAG
CTGTCGGGTTTGTTTTTTCTTTTTATAGTTGAGCTGTCACAGAATGTGACGTTGAAGTAAAAAGAATCAG
TACCGCGTATGTATTAAGTGCTCATCATTAATACGGAGGGCGCTGGCAAGCATTCAGGCTCACCAGTTAC
CAATGCTTGCCGCGTTGTTCCGACGTTGAAGCGTTACCTGTTAGGTAACGTAGTTGAGCTGTCGGAACAA
TTTTTGGTCCTGTTAGTTGAGCTGTCACAGAATGTGACGTTGAAGACAGGACCTACGGCGATCAAGTGAT
CCCACCAAGTCATTCTGCTGTTGACAATATTATTGAAGCCAGCCGGCTTAATAAGTGGTGGCCTAATATA
AAGACAAAAACGTTGAAGCGTTACCTGTTAGGTAACGTAGTTGAGCTGTTTTTGTCTCCTTCAGCAGGGT
TAGTTGAGCTGTCACAGAATGTGACGTTGAAGACCCTGCTAACAGGAACTGTTGGGCGCTGATAATACCG
CGCCACTTTAATAGAAAAATAAACAAGTGCTGGCGATCGGCAGCAGCCACTGGCGCTTACGGAACCGACG
TTGAAGCGTTACCTGTTAGGTAACGTAGTTGAGCTGTCGGTTCCGTTTTTACAGAGCGTAGTTGAGCTGT
CACAGAATGTGACGTTGAAGCGCTCTGTTTTTTAAGGATCTCAAGAAATTATCAGTCTATTGGGAATACA
GCATCTTTTACTTACTGTCTCGTTGTCAGAAGTCATCGTGGCCGGGAATTTTGGACGTTGAAGCGTTACC
TGTTAGGTAACGTAGTTGAGCTGTCCAAAATTTTTTTGCCTCGCTTAGTTGAGCTGTCACAGAATGTGAC
GTTGAAGAGCGAGGCTCTCCTGCTGGCGTTTTTCGTCTGACGGCTCCACATGAGCGTTCTTCGGGGCGAG
AGTTGCGTCACGCTGCGCGTTACAGGGCAGCAATTATGAGTACGTTGAAGCGTTACCTGTTAGGTAACGT
AGTTGAGCTGTACTCATAACCTTTCCATTGGATAGTTGAGCTGTCACAGAATGTGACGTTGAAGTCCAAT
GGCGCTACGCAGGAAAGAACATCCATAGATACGGTCCCCGAGTTGAGTGTTGTTCGTGGACTGTGGCGAG
AAAGGACCTCTTCTACCATCTGTCTATACGTTGAAGCGTTACCTGTTAGGTAACGTAGTTGAGCTGTATA
GACAGTTTTTAGGCTGAATAGTTGAGCTGTCACAGAATGTGACGTTGAAGTTCAGCCTGTAGGTACTCAA
AGGCGGTACTTCCTCGCCAACGTTAAAATCGGCAAAATCCCTTGATGGCCGGGAGCCCCCGATTCAAGGC
GACGTTGAAGCGTTACCTGTTAGGTAACGTAGTTGAGCTGTCGCCTTGATTTTTGCTCACATTAGTTGAG
CTGTCACAGAATGTGACGTTGAAGATGTGAGCTACAACGTCGTGACTGGGAAAACCCTGGCGTTACCCAA
CTTAATCGCCTTGCAGCACATCCCCCTTTCGCCAGCTGGCGTAATA
